Addgene plasmid #86629: pHaloTag-EGFP
Purpose: Expresses HaloTag-eGFP tandem (cytosolic)
Depositing lab: Thomas Leonard & Ivan Yudushkin. Publication: PI(3,4,5)P3 Engagement Restricts Akt Activity to Cellular Membranes. Ebner M, Lucic I, Leonard TA, Yudushkin I. Mol Cell. 2017 Feb 2;65(3):416-431.e6. doi: 10.1016/j.molcel.2016.12.028. PubMed 28157504.
Backbone
  Vector backbone: pEGFP-N1
  Vector type: Mammalian Expression
Growth in bacteria
  Bacterial resistance: Kanamycin, 50 μg/mL
  Growth temperature: 37°C
  Growth strain: DH5alpha
  Copy number: High Copy
Gene/Insert
  Gene/Insert name: HaloTag (alt name: Promega HaloTag)
Terms and licenses: Academic/Nonprofit Terms; Industry Terms: Not Available to Industry
How to cite: pHaloTag-EGFP was a gift from Thomas Leonard & Ivan Yudushkin (Addgene plasmid # 86629 ; http://n2t.net/addgene:86629 ; RRID:Addgene_86629)
