[The description below was written by a language model from this plasmid's Addgene catalogue record and pLannotate feature annotations shown in this document.]
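Description:
pHaloTag-EGFP is a mammalian expression plasmid built on the pEGFP-N1 backbone (about 5.6 kb in the sequenced record) that produces a cytosolic tandem fusion of HaloTag and EGFP. In bacteria it is maintained at high copy through a ColE1/pUC-type origin and selected with kanamycin. The resistance gene is the Tn5 aminoglycoside phosphotransferase (NeoR/KanR), placed behind both a bacterial bla-type promoter and the SV40 enhancer/early promoter and followed by the HSV TK polyadenylation signal. This dual-promoter arrangement lets the same gene confer kanamycin resistance in E. coli and G418 resistance in transfected mammalian cells. An f1 origin is also present, which allows production of single-stranded DNA. Short annotated fragments of ble, SV40 large T antigen and the bGH poly(A) signal appear to be partial matches or backbone remnants rather than functional parts.

The expression cassette is driven by the human cytomegalovirus immediate early enhancer and promoter. The HaloTag coding sequence lies immediately downstream, followed by a short remnant of the multiple cloning site, then EGFP, and the transcript is terminated by the SV40 polyadenylation signal. HaloTag is therefore the N-terminal partner and EGFP the C-terminal one. HaloTag is a modified bacterial dehalogenase that forms a covalent bond with chloroalkane ligands, so the fusion can be labelled with synthetic dyes or other chloroalkane-bearing probes while also being intrinsically fluorescent. No targeting signals are annotated, consistent with the stated cytosolic localisation. The record gives no further detail on use, but such a construct would suit work as an untargeted cytosolic control or reference for HaloTag labelling and fluorescence imaging experiments in mammalian cells.
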