Features (pLannotate 1.2.2; 15 found; start..end, strand, type, name):
    214..318     -  promoter       AmpR promoter: bla
    345..773     +  rep_origin     f1 ori (sequence partly withheld): f1 bacteriophage origin of replication; arrow indicates direction of (+) strand synthesis
    807..928     -  polyA_signal   SV40 poly(A) signal: SV40 polyadenylation signal
    951..1034    -  CDS            large T antigen (fragment): large T antigen from SV40 (simian virus 40)
   1051..1769    -  CDS            EGFP (fragment): the original enhanced GFP (Yang et al., 1996) mammalian codon-optimized
   1778..1804    -  misc_feature   MCS (fragment): multiple cloning site
   1822..2712    -  CDS            HaloTag®: modified bacterial dehalogenase that forms covalent bonds with chloroalkane derivatives
   2750..2953    -  promoter       CMV promoter: human cytomegalovirus (CMV) immediate early promoter
   2954..3257    -  enhancer       CMV enhancer: human cytomegalovirus immediate early enhancer
   3432..4020    -  rep_origin     ori: high-copy-number ColE1/pMB1/pBR322/pUC origin of replication
   4242..4258    +  polyA_signal   bGH poly(A) signal (fragment): bovine growth hormone polyadenylation signal
   4349..4396    -  polyA_signal   HSV TK poly(A) signal: herpes simplex virus thymidine kinase polyadenylation signal (Cole and Stacy, 1985)
   4455..4607    -  CDS            ble (fragment): BLE_KLEPN - Experimental evidence at protein level: Swiss-Prot protein existence level 1. Binding protein with a strong affinity to the bleomycin family of antibiotics. Binds to CL990; an antimitotic-antibiotic compound. From Klebsiella pneumoniae.
   4628..5422    -  CDS            NeoR/KanR: aminoglycoside phosphotransferase from Tn5; aph(3')-II (or nptII); confers resistance to neomycin, kanamycin, and G418 (Geneticin®)
   5457..212     -  promoter       SV40 promoter (across the origin): SV40 enhancer and early promoter
>Addgene plasmid #86629 | pHaloTag-EGFP | addgene full sequence | sequence record 398026 | Addgene NGS Result
GGATGGGCGGAGTTAGGGGCGGGACTATGGTTGCTGACTAATTGAGATGCATGCTTTGCATACTTCTGCC
TGCTGGGGAGCCTGGGGACTTTCCACACCTGGTTGCTGACTAATTGAGATGCATGCTTTGCATACTTCTG
CCTGCTGGGGAGCCTGGGGACTTTCCACACCCTAACTGACACACATTCCACAGCTGGTTCTTTCCGCCTC
AGGACTCTTCCTTTTTCAATATTATTGAAGCATTTATCAGGGTTATTGTCTCATGAGCGGATACATATTT
GAATGTATTTAGAAAAATAAACAAATAGGGGTTCCGCGCACATTTCCCCGAAAAGTGCCACCTG
[124 nt withheld, positions 345-468]
C
[91 nt withheld, positions 470-560]
A
[49 nt withheld, positions 562-610]
CCTTTGACGTTGGAGTCCACGTTCTTT
[37 nt withheld, positions 638-674]
ACCCTATCTCGGTCTATTCTTTTGATTTATAAGGGATTTTGCCGATTTCGGCCTATTGGTTAAAAAATGA
GCTGATTTAACAAAAATTTAACGCGAATTTTAACAAAATATTAACGCTTACAATTTACGCCTTAAGATAC
ATTGATGAGTTTGGACAAACCACAACTAGAATGCAGTGAAAAAAATGCTTTATTTGTGAAATTTGTGATG
CTATTGCTTTATTTGTAACCATTATAAGCTGCAATAAACAAGTTAACAACAACAATTGCATTCATTTTAT
GTTTCAGGTTCAGGGGGAGGTGTGGGAGGTTTTTTAAAGCAAGTAAAACCTCTACAAATGTGGTATGGCT
GATTATGATCTAGAGTCGCGGCCGCTTTACTTGTACAGCTCGTCCATGCCGAGAGTGATCCCGGCGGCGG
TCACGAACTCCAGCAGGACCATGTGATCGCGCTTCTCGTTGGGGTCTTTGCTCAGGGCGGACTGGGTGCT
CAGGTAGTGGTTGTCGGGCAGCAGCACGGGGCCGTCGCCGATGGGGGTGTTCTGCTGGTAGTGGTCGGCG
AGCTGCACGCTGCCGTCCTCGATGTTGTGGCGGATCTTGAAGTTCACCTTGATGCCGTTCTTCTGCTTGT
CGGCCATGATATAGACGTTGTGGCTGTTGTAGTTGTACTCCAGCTTGTGCCCCAGGATGTTGCCGTCCTC
CTTGAAGTCGATGCCCTTCAGCTCGATGCGGTTCACCAGGGTGTCGCCCTCGAACTTCACCTCGGCGCGG
GTCTTGTAGTTGCCGTCGTCCTTGAAGAAGATGGTGCGCTCCTGGACGTAGCCTTCGGGCATGGCGGACT
TGAAGAAGTCGTGCTGCTTCATGTGGTCGGGGTAGCGGCTGAAGCACTGCACGCCGTAGGTCAGGGTGGT
CACGAGGGTGGGCCAGGGCACGGGCAGCTTGCCGGTGGTGCAGATGAACTTCAGGGTCAGCTTGCCGTAG
GTGGCATCGCCCTCGCCCTCGCCGGACACGCTGAACTTGTGGCCGTTTACGTCGCCGTCCAGCTCGACCA
GGATGGGCACCACCCCGGTGAACAGCTCCTCGCCCTTGCTCACCAAGGTTGCGACCGGTGGATCCCGGGC
CCGCGGTACCCAAGGTTGCGACCGGTGGCCGGAAATCTCGAGCGTCGACAGCCAGCGCGCGATCTCGCTG
CCGATCAGGTCCGGGTTGTCTTCTTGCAGCAGATTCAGACCCGGGCCGATGTCCACAGCCTTGCAGTTAG
GCAGGCTTTTGGCCAGGCGAGCGGCTTCGGCCGGTGGGATCAGAACGCCTGGGGTGCCCCAGAACAGCAG
CTTCGGGACAGGGGACTGGTGCAGCCAGTCCATGTATTCTTCGACCAGCGCGACGATGTTCGCTGGCTCA
CCGGCGATTGGCAGCTCGTTTGGGAAGCGCCACAGTGGCTCGCGGTCAACAGGATTCAGGAACGGCTCGC
GGTAATGGTCCATCTCGACTTCAGTCAGCGGGCGGACGACACCCATCGGCAGCGTACCCTCGATAAAAAC
GTTCTGATCGATGATCAGCTTGCGGCCGACGTCGGTGGTGCGGAAGGCCTGGAAGGTCTCGCGGGCAAAT
TCTGGCCATTCGTCCCAGGTCGGGATAGGGCGGATGAACTCCATAAATGCAATACCTTTGACGCGCTCTG
GATTGCGCTTGGCCCAGTGGAAACCCAGAGCGGAGCCCCAGTCGTGAATGACCAGGACGACCTCTTCCAG
ACCCAGGGCTTCGATGAAGGCATCCATGAAGCGGACGTGGTCGTCGAAGAAATAACCCAGGTCTGGTTTG
TCGGATTTGCCCATACCGATCAGGTCTGGAGCAATGCAGCGATGGGTCGGTGCAACATGCGGGATGATGT
TGCGCCACACGTAGGAGGAGGTCGGGTTACCGTGCAGGAACAGCACAGGGGTGCCATCGCGCGGACCAAC
ATCGACGTAGTGCATGCGCTCGCCCAGGACTTCCACATAATGGGGGTCGAATGGAAAGCCAGTACCGATT
TCTGCCATGGTGGCTTTGCTAGCGGATCTGACGGTTCACTAAACCAGCTCTGCTTATATAGACCTCCCAC
CGTACACGCCTACCGCCCATTTGCGTCAATGGGGCGGAGTTGTTACGACATTTTGGAAAGTCCCGTTGAT
TTTGGTGCCAAAACAAACTCCCATTGACGTCAATGGGGTGGAGACTTGGAAATCCCCGTGAGTCAAACCG
CTATCCACGCCCATTGATGTACTGCCAAAACCGCATCACCATGGTAATAGCGATGACTAATACGTAGATG
TACTGCCAAGTAGGAAAGTCCCATAAGGTCATGTACTGGGCATAATGCCAGGCGGGCCATTTACCGTCAT
TGACGTCAATAGGGGGCGTACTTGGCATATGATACACTTGATGTACTGCCAAGTGGGCAGTTTACCGTAA
ATACTCCACCCATTGACGTCAATGGAAAGTCCCTATTGGCGTTACTATGGGAACATACGTCATTATTGAC
GTCAATGGGCGGGGGTCGTTGGGCGGTCAGCCAGGCGGGCCATTTACCGTAAGTTATGTAACGCGGAACT
CCATATATGGGCTATGAACTAATGACCCCGTAATTGATTACTATTAATAACTAATGCATGGCGGTAATAC
GGTTATCCACAGAATCAGGGGATAACGCAGGAAAGAACATGTGAGCAAAAGGCCAGCAAAAGGCCAGGAA
CCGTAAAAAGGCCGCGTTGCTGGCGTTTTTCCATAGGCTCCGCCCCCCTGACGAGCATCACAAAAATCGA
CGCTCAAGTCAGAGGTGGCGAAACCCGACAGGACTATAAAGATACCAGGCGTTTCCCCCTGGAAGCTCCC
TCGTGCGCTCTCCTGTTCCGACCCTGCCGCTTACCGGATACCTGTCCGCCTTTCTCCCTTCGGGAAGCGT
GGCGCTTTCTCATAGCTCACGCTGTAGGTATCTCAGTTCGGTGTAGGTCGTTCGCTCCAAGCTGGGCTGT
GTGCACGAACCCCCCGTTCAGCCCGACCGCTGCGCCTTATCCGGTAACTATCGTCTTGAGTCCAACCCGG
TAAGACACGACTTATCGCCACTGGCAGCAGCCACTGGTAACAGGATTAGCAGAGCGAGGTATGTAGGCGG
TGCTACAGAGTTCTTGAAGTGGTGGCCTAACTACGGCTACACTAGAAGAACAGTATTTGGTATCTGCGCT
CTGCTGAAGCCAGTTACCTTCGGAAAAAGAGTTGGTAGCTCTTGATCCGGCAAACAAACCACCGCTGGTA
GCGGTGGTTTTTTTGTTTGCAAGCAGCAGATTACGCGCAGAAAAAAAGGATCTCAAGAAGATCCTTTGAT
CTTTTCTACGGGGTCTGACGCTCAGTGGAACGAAAACTCACGTTAAGGGATTTTGGTCATGAGATTATCA
AAAAGGATCTTCACCTAGATCCTTTTAAATTAAAAATGAAGTTTTAAATCAATCTAAAGTATATATGAGT
AACCTGAGGCTATGGCAGGGCCTGCCGCCCCGACGTTGGCTGCGAGCCCTGGGCCTTCACCCGAACTTGG
GGGGTGGGGTGGGGAAAAGGAAGAAACGCGGGCGTATTGGCCCCAATGGGGTCTCGGTGGGGTATCGACA
GAGTGCCAGCCCTGGGACCGAACCCCGCGTTTATGAACAAACGACCCAACACCGTGCGTTTTATTCTGTC
TTTTTATTGCCGTCATAGCGCGGGTTCCTTCCGGTATTGTCTCCTTCCGTGTTTCAGTTAGCCTCCCCCT
AGGGTGGGCGAAGAACTCCAGCATGAGATCCCCGCGCTGGAGGATCATCCAGCCGGCGTCCCGGAAAACG
ATTCCGAAGCCCAACCTTTCATAGAAGGCGGCGGTGGAATCGAAATCTCGTGATGGCAGGTTGGGCGTCG
CTTGGTCGGTCATTTCGAACCCCAGAGTCCCGCTCAGAAGAACTCGTCAAGAAGGCGATAGAAGGCGATG
CGCTGCGAATCGGGAGCGGCGATACCGTAAAGCACGAGGAAGCGGTCAGCCCATTCGCCGCCAAGCTCTT
CAGCAATATCACGGGTAGCCAACGCTATGTCCTGATAGCGGTCCGCCACACCCAGCCGGCCACAGTCGAT
GAATCCAGAAAAGCGGCCATTTTCCACCATGATATTCGGCAAGCAGGCATCGCCATGGGTCACGACGAGA
TCCTCGCCGTCGGGCATGCTCGCCTTGAGCCTGGCGAACAGTTCGGCTGGCGCGAGCCCCTGATGCTCTT
CGTCCAGATCATCCTGATCGACAAGACCGGCTTCCATCCGAGTACGTGCTCGCTCGATGCGATGTTTCGC
TTGGTGGTCGAATGGGCAGGTAGCCGGATCAAGCGTATGCAGCCGCCGCATTGCATCAGCCATGATGGAT
ACTTTCTCGGCAGGAGCAAGGTGAGATGACAGGAGATCCTGCCCCGGCACTTCGCCCAATAGCAGCCAGT
CCCTTCCCGCTTCAGTGACAACGTCGAGCACAGCTGCGCAAGGAACGCCCGTCGTGGCCAGCCACGATAG
CCGCGCTGCCTCGTCTTGCAGTTCATTCAGGGCACCGGACAGGTCGGTCTTGACAAAAAGAACCGGGCGC
CCCTGCGCTGACAGCCGGAACACGGCGGCATCAGAGCAGCCGATTGTCTGTTGTGCCCAGTCATAGCCGA
ATAGCCTCTCCACCCAAGCGGCCGGAGAACCTGCGTGCAATCCATCTTGTTCAATCATGCGAAACGATCC
TCATCCTGTCTCTTGATCGATCTTTGCAAAAGCCTAGGCCTCCAAAAAAGCCTCCTCACTACTTCTGGAA
TAGCTCAGAGGCCGAGGCGGCCTCGGCCTCTGCATAAATAAAAAAAATTAGTCAGCCATGGGGCGGAGAA
TGGGCGGAACTGGGCGGAGTTAGGGGCG
